Addgene plasmid #116825: pHAGE-KCNQ5__ALK
Purpose: Lentiviral expression of KCNQ5__ALK fusion
Depositing lab: Gordon Mills & Kenneth Scott. Depositing organization: Baylor College of Medicine. Publication: Systematic Functional Annotation of Somatic Mutations in Cancer. Ng PK, Li J, Jeong KJ, Shao S, Chen H, Tsang YH, Sengupta S, Wang Z, Bhavana VH, Tran R, Soewito S, Minussi DC, Moreno D, Kong K, Dogruluk T, Lu H, Gao J, Tokheim C, Zhou DC, Johnson AM, Zeng J, Ip CKM, Ju Z, Wester M, Yu S, Li Y, Vellano CP, Schultz N, Karchin R, Ding L, Lu Y, Cheung LWT, Chen K, Shaw KR, Meric-Bernstam F, Scott KL, Yi S, Sahni N, Liang H, Mills GB. Cancer Cell. 2018 Mar 12;33(3):450-462.e10. doi: 10.1016/j.ccell.2018.01.021. PubMed 29533785.
Backbone
  Vector backbone: pHAGE
  Vector type: Lentiviral
Growth in bacteria
  Bacterial resistance: Ampicillin, 100 μg/mL
  Growth temperature: 37°C
  Growth strain: Stbl3
  Copy number: High Copy
Gene/Insert
  Gene/Insert name: KCNQ5__ALK
  Species: H. sapiens (human)
  Cloning method: Gateway Cloning
Terms and licenses: Academic/Nonprofit Terms; Industry Terms: Not Available to Industry
How to cite: pHAGE-KCNQ5__ALK was a gift from Gordon Mills & Kenneth Scott (Addgene plasmid # 116825 ; http://n2t.net/addgene:116825 ; RRID:Addgene_116825)
