[The description below was written by a language model from this plasmid's Addgene catalogue record and pLannotate feature annotations shown in this document.]
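Description:
pHAGE-KCNQ5__ALK is an HIV-1-derived lentiviral expression vector built on the pHAGE backbone and carrying a human KCNQ5–ALK gene fusion. It is maintained in E. coli through a high-copy ColE1/pUC-type origin and selected with ampicillin via the β-lactamase gene. The viral portion contains a truncated 5' LTR, the Ψ packaging signal with an adjoining gag fragment, the Rev response element for Rev-dependent nuclear export of the genomic RNA, the cPPT/CTS element, and a ΔU3 self-inactivating 3' LTR. This layout lets the transfer RNA be packaged when the viral proteins are supplied in trans, and the integrated provirus then lacks LTR promoter activity.

Between the LTRs, the EF-1α promoter drives constitutive expression of the insert, which was introduced by Gateway cloning and is flanked by residual att-site fragments. The annotated open reading frame consists of a short N-terminal segment of the potassium channel KCNQ5 (about 400 nt) followed by a roughly 3 kb portion of the receptor tyrosine kinase ALK. A small att-like scar is annotated at the junction between the two parts. A V5 epitope tag lies downstream of the insert, although the record does not state whether it is read in frame with the fusion. An EMCV IRES then allows translation of puromycin N-acetyltransferase from the same transcript, so transduced mammalian cells can be selected with puromycin, and a WPRE enhances transcript expression. The remaining lac, SV40 and nef fragments are backbone remnants. The construct comes from a collection made for systematic functional annotation of somatic alterations in cancer, and it is intended for stable lentiviral expression of this ALK fusion in mammalian cells.
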