Features (pLannotate 1.2.2; 29 found; start..end, strand, type, name):
    377..634     +  LTR            5' LTR (truncated): truncated 5' long terminal repeat (LTR) from HIV-1
    681..806     +  misc_feature   HIV-1 Ψ: packaging signal of human immunodeficiency virus type 1
    790..1128    +  CDS            HIV-1 gag (fragment): gag protein from human immunodeficiency virus 1; gag
   1303..1536    +  misc_feature   RRE: The Rev response element (RRE) of HIV-1 allows for Rev-dependent mRNA export from the nucleus to the cytoplasm.
   1913..2013    +  CDS            Rev (fragment): human immunodeficiency virus 1 (HIV-1) Rev protein; rev; enhances nuclear export of unspliced and incompletely spliced viral mRNAs
   2058..2175    +  misc_feature   cPPT/CTS: central polypurine tract and central termination sequence of HIV-1
   2223..3401    +  promoter       EF-1α promoter: strong constitutive promoter for human elongation factor EF-1α
   3422..3439    +  protein_bind   attB1 (fragment): mutant version of attB; core recombination site for the Gateway® BP reaction BP Clonase™
   3445..3843    +  CDS            KCNQ5 (fragment): KCNQ5_HUMAN - Experimental evidence at protein level: Swiss-Prot protein existence level 1. Associates with KCNQ3 to form a potassium channel which contributes to M-type current, a slowly activating and deactivating potassium conductance which plays a critical role in determining the subthreshold electrical excitability of neurons. Therefore, it is important in the regulation of neuronal excitability. May contribute, with other potassium channels, to the molecular diversity of a heterogeneous population of M-channels, varying in kinetic and pharmacological properties, which underlie this physi
   3844..3864    -  protein_bind   attL2 (fragment): mutant version of attL; recombination site for the Gateway® LR reaction LR Clonase™
   3862..6912    +  CDS            ALK (fragment): ALK_HUMAN - Experimental evidence at protein level: Swiss-Prot protein existence level 1. Neuronal receptor tyrosine kinase that is essentially and transiently expressed in specific regions of the central and peripheral nervous systems and plays an important role in the genesis and differentiation of the nervous system. Transduces signals from ligands at the cell surface, through specific activation of the mitogen- activated protein kinase (MAPK) pathway. Phosphorylates almost exclusively at the first tyrosine of the Y-x-x-x-Y-Y motif. Following activation by ligand, ALK induces tyrosine phosp
   6920..6938    -  protein_bind   attB4 (fragment): mutant version of attB; core recombination site for the Gateway® BP reaction BP Clonase™
   6994..7035    +  CDS            V5 tag: epitope tag from simian virus 5
   7161..7623    +  misc_feature   IRES: internal ribosome entry site (IRES) of the encephalomyocarditis virus (EMCV)
   7637..8234    +  CDS            PuroR (fragment): puromycin N-acetyltransferase; pac from Streptomyces; confers resistance to puromycin
   8250..8838    +  misc_feature   WPRE: woodchuck hepatitis virus posttranscriptional regulatory element
   8846..8911    +  CDS            nef (fragment): NEF_HV1Z2 - Experimental evidence at protein level: Swiss-Prot protein existence level 1. Extracellular Nef protein targets CD4(+) T-lymphocytes for apoptosis by interacting with CXCR4 surface receptors. From Human immunodeficiency virus type 1 group M subtype D (isolate Z2/CDC-Z34) (HIV-1).
   8913..9146    +  LTR            3' LTR (ΔU3): self-inactivating 3' long terminal repeat (LTR) from HIV-1
   9351..9455    +  promoter       AmpR promoter: bla
   9456..10316   +  CDS            AmpR: β-lactamase; bla; confers resistance to ampicillin, carbenicillin, and related antibiotics
  10487..11075   +  rep_origin     ori: high-copy-number ColE1/pMB1/pBR322/pUC origin of replication
  11258..11312   +  CDS            lacI (fragment): lac repressor; lacI; The lac repressor binds to the lac operator to inhibit transcription in E. coli. This inhibition can be relieved by adding lactose or isopropyl-β-D-thiogalactopyranoside (IPTG).
  11318..11411   +  rep_origin     SV40 ori (fragment): SV40 origin of replication
  11436..11473   +  CDS            lacI (fragment): lac repressor; lacI; The lac repressor binds to the lac operator to inhibit transcription in E. coli. This inhibition can be relieved by adding lactose or isopropyl-β-D-thiogalactopyranoside (IPTG).
  11486..11507   +  protein_bind   CAP binding site: CAP binding activates transcription in the presence of cAMP. E. coli catabolite activator protein
  11522..11552   +  promoter       lac promoter: promoter for the E. coli lac operon
  11556..11578   +  protein_bind   lac operator (fragment): The lac repressor binds to the lac operator to inhibit transcription in E. coli. This inhibition can be relieved by adding lactose or isopropyl-β-D-thiogalactopyranoside (IPTG). lac repressor encoded by lacI
  11610..11693   +  polyA_signal   SV40 poly(A) signal (fragment): SV40 polyadenylation signal
  11860..329     +  CDS            nef (fragment) (across the origin): NEF_HV1BR - Experimental evidence at protein level: Swiss-Prot protein existence level 1. Extracellular Nef protein targets CD4(+) T-lymphocytes for apoptosis by interacting with CXCR4 surface receptors (PubMed:14990729). From Human immunodeficiency virus type 1 group M subtype B (isolate BRU/LAI) (HIV-1).
>Addgene plasmid #116825 | pHAGE-KCNQ5__ALK | addgene full sequence | sequence record 241736 | Addgene NGS Result
TGGAAGGGCTAATTCACTCCCAAAGAAGACAAGATATCCTTGATCTGTGGATCTACCACACACAAGGCTA
CTTCCCTGATTAGCAGAACTACACACCAGGGCCAGGGGTCAGATATCCACTGACCTTTGGATGGTGCTAC
AAGCTAGTACCAGTTGAGCCAGATAAGGTAGAAGAGGCCAATAAAGGAGAGAACACCAGCTTGTTACACC
CTGTGAGCCTGCATGGGATGGATGACCCGGAGAGAGAAGTGTTAGAGTGGAGGTTTGACAGCCGCCTAGC
ATTTCATCACGTGGCCCGAGAGCTGCATCCGGAGTACTTCAAGAACTGCTGATATCGAGCTTGCTACAAG
GGACTTTCCGCTGGGGACTTTCCAGGGAGGCGTGGCCTGGGCGGGACTGGGGAGTGGCGAGCCCTCAGAT
CCTGCATATAAGCAGCTGCTTTTTGCCTGTACTGGGTCTCTCTGGTTAGACCAGATCTGAGCCTGGGAGC
TCTCTGGCTAACTAGGGAACCCACTGCTTAAGCCTCAATAAAGCTTGCCTTGAGTGCTTCAAGTAGTGTG
TGCCCGTCTGTTGTGTGACTCTGGTAACTAGAGATCCCTCAGACCCTTTTAGTCAGTGTGGAAAATCTCT
AGCAGTGGCGCCCGAACAGGGACTTGAAAGCGAAAGGGAAACCAGAGGAGCTCTCTCGACGCAGGACTCG
GCTTGCTGAAGCGCGCACGGCAAGAGGCGAGGGGCGGCGACTGGTGAGTACGCCAAAAATTTTGACTAGC
GGAGGCTAGAAGGAGAGAGATGGGTGCGAGAGCGTCAGTATTAAGCGGGGGAGAATTAGATCGCGATGGG
AAAAAATTCGGTTAAGGCCAGGGGGAAAGAAAAAATATAAATTAAAACATATAGTATGGGCAAGCAGGGA
GCTAGAACGATTCGCAGTTAATCCTGGCCTGTTAGAAACATCAGAAGGCTGTAGACAAATACTGGGACAG
CTACAACCATCCCTTCAGACAGGATCAGAAGAACTTAGATCATTATATAATACAGTAGCAACCCTCTATT
GTGTGCATCAAAGGATAGAGATAAAAGACACCAAGGAAGCTTTAGACAAGATAGAGGAAGAGCAAAACAA
AAGTAAGACCACCGCACAGCAAGCGGCCGGCCGCTGATCTTCAGACCTGGAGGAGGAGATATGAGGGACA
ATTGGAGAAGTGAATTATATAAATATAAAGTAGTAAAAATTGAACCATTAGGAGTAGCACCCACCAAGGC
AAAGAGAAGAGTGGTGCAGAGAGAAAAAAGAGCAGTGGGAATAGGAGCTTTGTTCCTTGGGTTCTTGGGA
GCAGCAGGAAGCACTATGGGCGCAGCGTCAATGACGCTGACGGTACAGGCCAGACAATTATTGTCTGGTA
TAGTGCAGCAGCAGAACAATTTGCTGAGGGCTATTGAGGCGCAACAGCATCTGTTGCAACTCACAGTCTG
GGGCATCAAGCAGCTCCAGGCAAGAATCCTGGCTGTGGAAAGATACCTAAAGGATCAACAGCTCCTGGGG
ATTTGGGGTTGCTCTGGAAAACTCATTTGCACCACTGCTGTGCCTTGGAATGCTAGTTGGAGTAATAAAT
CTCTGGAACAGATTTGGAATCACACGACCTGGATGGAGTGGGACAGAGAAATTAACAATTACACAAGCTT
AATACACTCCTTAATTGAAGAATCGCAAAACCAGCAAGAAAAGAATGAACAAGAATTATTGGAATTAGAT
AAATGGGCAAGTTTGTGGAATTGGTTTAACATAACAAATTGGCTGTGGTATATAAAATTATTCATAATGA
TAGTAGGAGGCTTGGTAGGTTTAAGAATAGTTTTTGCTGTACTTTCTATAGTGAATAGAGTTAGGCAGGG
ATATTCACCATTATCGTTTCAGACCCACCTCCCAACCCCGAGGGGACCCGACAGGCCCGAAGGAATAGAA
GAAGAAGGTGGAGAGAGAGACAGAGACAGATCCATTCGATTAGTGAACGGATCTCGACGGTATCGCCGAA
TTCACAAATGGCAGTATTCATCCACAATTTTAAAAGAAAAGGGGGGATTGGGGGGTACAGTGCAGGGGAA
AGAATAGTAGACATAATAGCAACAGACATACAAACTAAAGAATTACAAAAACAAATTACAAAAATTCAAA
ATTTTCGGGTTTATTACAGGGACAGCAGAGATCCAGTTTGGACTAGTCGTGAGGCTCCGGTGCCCGTCAG
TGGGCAGAGCGCACATCGCCCACAGTCCCCGAGAAGTTGGGGGGAGGGGTCGGCAATTGAACCGGTGCCT
AGAGAAGGTGGCGCGGGGTAAACTGGGAAAGTGATGTCGTGTACTGGCTCCGCCTTTTTCCCGAGGGTGG
GGGAGAACCGTATATAAGTGCAGTAGTCGCCGTGAACGTTCTTTTTCGCAACGGGTTTGCCGCCAGAACA
CAGGTAAGTGCCGTGTGTGGTTCCCGCGGGCCTGGCCTCTTTACGGGTTATGGCCCTTGCGTGCCTTGAA
TTACTTCCACCTGGCTGCAGTACGTGATTCTTGATCCCGAGCTTCGGGTTGGAAGTGGGTGGGAGAGTTC
GAGGCCTTGCGCTTAAGGAGCCCCTTCGCCTCGTGCTTGAGTTGAGGCCTGGCCTGGGCGCTGGGGCCGC
CGCGTGCGAATCTGGTGGCACCTTCGCGCCTGTCTCGCTGCTTTCGATAAGTCTCTAGCCATTTAAAATT
TTTGATGACCTGCTGCGACGCTTTTTTTCTGGCAAGATAGTCTTGTAAATGCGGGCCAAGATCTGCACAC
TGGTATTTCGGTTTTTGGGGCCGCGGGCGGCGACGGGGCCCGTGCGTCCCAGCGCACATGTTCGGCGAGG
CGGGGCCTGCGAGCGCGGCCACCGAGAATCGGACGGGGGTAGTCTCAAGCTGGCCGGCCTGCTCTGGTGC
CTGGCCTCGCGCCGCCGTGTATCGCCCCGCCCTGGGCGGCAAGGCTGGCCCGGTCGGCACCAGTTGCGTG
AGCGGAAAGATGGCCGCTTCCCGGCCCTGCTGCAGGGAGCTCAAAATGGAGGACGCGGCGCTCGGGAGAG
CGGGCGGGTGAGTCACCCACACAAAGGAAAAGGGCCTTTCCGTCCTCAGCCGTCGCTTCATGTGACTCCA
CGGAGTACCGGGCGCCGTCCAGGCACCTCGATTAGTTCTCGAGCTTTTGGAGTACGTCGTCTTTAGGTTG
GGGGGAGGGGTTTTATGCGATGGAGTTTCCCCACACTGAGTGGGTGGAGACTGAAGTTAGGCCAGCTTGG
CACTTGATGTAATTCTCCTTGGAATTTGCCCTTTTTGAGTTTGGATCTTGGTTCATTCTCAAGCCTCAGA
CAGTGGTTCAAAGTTTTTTTCTTCCATTTCAGGTGTCGTGAAGCGGCCCTGCAGATATCAACAAGTTTGT
ACAAAAAAGTTGGCATGCCCCGCCACCACGCGGGAGGAGAGGAGGGCGGCGCCGCCGGGCTCTGGGTGAA
GAGCGGCGCAGCGGCGGCGGCGGCGGGCGGGGGGCGCTTGGGCAGCGGCATGAAGGATGTGGAGTCGGGC
CGGGGCAGGGTGCTGCTGAACTCGGCAGCCGCCAGGGGCGACGGCCTGCTACTGCTGGGCACCCGCGCGG
CCACGCTTGGTGGCGGCGGCGGTGGCCTGAGGGAGAGCCGCCGGGGCAAGCAGGGGGCCCGGATGAGCCT
GCTGGGGAAGCCGCTCTCTTACACGAGTAGCCAGAGCTGCCGGCGCAACGTCAAGTACCGGCGGGTGCAG
AACTACCTGTACAACGTGCTGGAGAGACCCCGCGGCTGGGCGTTCATCTACCACGCTTTCGTTCCCAGCT
TTCTTGTACAAAGTGGTTCGTTCTGGCTGCAGATGGTCGCATGGTGGGGACAAGGATCCAGAGCCATCGT
GGCTTTTGACAATATCTCCATCAGCCTGGACTGCTACCTCACCATTAGCGGAGAGGACAAGATCCTGCAG
AATACAGCACCCAAATCAAGAAACCTGTTTGAGAGAAACCCAAACAAGGAGCTGAAACCCGGGGAAAATT
CACCAAGACAGACCCCCATCTTTGACCCTACAGTTCATTGGCTGTTCACCACATGTGGGGCCAGCGGGCC
CCATGGCCCCACCCAGGCACAGTGCAACAACGCCTACCAGAACTCCAACCTGAGCGTGGAGGTGGGGAGC
GAGGGCCCCCTGAAAGGCATCCAGATCTGGAAGGTGCCAGCCACCGACACCTACAGCATCTCGGGCTACG
GAGCTGCTGGCGGGAAAGGCGGGAAGAACACCATGATGCGGTCCCACGGCGTGTCTGTGCTGGGCATCTT
CAACCTGGAGAAGGATGACATGCTGTACATCCTGGTTGGGCAGCAGGGAGAGGACGCCTGCCCCAGTACA
AACCAGTTAATCCAGAAAGTCTGCATTGGAGAGAACAATGTGATAGAAGAAGAAATCCGTGTGAACAGAA
GCGTGCATGAGTGGGCAGGAGGCGGAGGAGGAGGGGGTGGAGCCACCTACGTATTTAAGATGAAGGATGG
AGTGCCGGTGCCCCTGATCATTGCAGCCGGAGGTGGTGGCAGGGCCTACGGGGCCAAGACAGACACGTTC
CACCCAGAGAGACTGGAGAATAACTCCTCGGTTCTAGGGCTAAACGGCAATTCCGGAGCCGCAGGTGGTG
GAGGTGGCTGGAATGATAACACTTCCTTGCTCTGGGCCGGAAAATCTTTGCAGGAGGGTGCCACCGGAGG
ACATTCCTGCCCCCAGGCCATGAAGAAGTGGGGGTGGGAGACAAGAGGGGGTTTCGGAGGGGGTGGAGGG
GGGTGCTCCTCAGGTGGAGGAGGCGGAGGATATATAGGCGGCAATGCAGCCTCAAACAATGACCCCGAAA
TGGATGGGGAAGATGGGGTTTCCTTCATCAGTCCACTGGGCATCCTGTACACCCCAGCTTTAAAAGTGAT
GGAAGGCCACGGGGAAGTGAATATTAAGCATTATCTAAACTGCAGTCACTGTGAGGTAGACGAATGTCAC
ATGGACCCTGAAAGCCACAAGGTCATCTGCTTCTGTGACCACGGGACGGTGCTGGCTGAGGATGGCGTCT
CCTGCATTGTGTCACCCACCCCGGAGCCACACCTGCCACTCTCGCTGATCCTCTCTGTGGTGACCTCTGC
CCTCGTGGCCGCCCTGGTCCTGGCTTTCTCCGGCATCATGATTGTGTACCGCCGGAAGCACCAGGAGCTG
CAAGCCATGCAGATGGAGCTGCAGAGCCCTGAGTACAAGCTGAGCAAGCTCCGCACCTCGACCATCATGA
CCGACTACAACCCCAACTACTGCTTTGCTGGCAAGACCTCCTCCATCAGTGACCTGAAGGAGGTGCCGCG
GAAAAACATCACCCTCATTCGGGGTCTGGGCCATGGCGCCTTTGGGGAGGTGTATGAAGGCCAGGTGTCC
GGAATGCCCAACGACCCAAGCCCCCTGCAAGTGGCTGTGAAGACGCTGCCTGAAGTGTGCTCTGAACAGG
ACGAACTGGATTTCCTCATGGAAGCCCTGATCATCAGCAAATTCAACCACCAGAACATTGTTCGCTGCAT
TGGGGTGAGCCTGCAATCCCTGCCCCGGTTCATCCTGCTGGAGCTCATGGCGGGGGGAGACCTCAAGTCC
TTCCTCCGAGAGACCCGCCCTCGCCCGAGCCAGCCCTCCTCCCTGGCCATGCTGGACCTTCTGCACGTGG
CTCGGGACATTGCCTGTGGCTGTCAGTATTTGGAGGAAAACCACTTCATCCACCGAGACATTGCTGCCAG
AAACTGCCTCTTGACCTGTCCAGGCCCTGGAAGAGTGGCCAAGATTGGAGACTTCGGGATGGCCCGAGAC
ATCTACAGGGCGAGCTACTATAGAAAGGGAGGCTGTGCCATGCTGCCAGTTAAGTGGATGCCCCCAGAGG
CCTTCATGGAAGGAATATTCACTTCTAAAACAGACACATGGTCCTTTGGAGTGCTGCTATGGGAAATCTT
TTCTCTTGGATATATGCCATACCCCAGCAAAAGCAACCAGGAAGTTCTGGAGTTTGTCACCAGTGGAGGC
CGGATGGACCCACCCAAGAACTGCCCTGGGCCTGTATACCGGATAATGACTCAGTGCTGGCAACATCAGC
CTGAAGACAGGCCCAACTTTGCCATCATTTTGGAGAGGATTGAATACTGCACCCAGGACCCGGATGTAAT
CAACACCGCTTTGCCGATAGAATATGGTCCACTTGTGGAAGAGGAAGAGAAAGTGCCTGTGAGGCCCAAG
GACCCTGAGGGGGTTCCTCCTCTCCTGGTCTCTCAACAGGCAAAACGGGAGGAGGAGCGCAGCCCAGCTG
CCCCACCACCTCTGCCTACCACCTCCTCTGGCAAGGCTGCAAAGAAACCCACAGCTGCAGAGATCTCTGT
TCGAGTCCCTAGAGGGCCGGCCGTGGAAGGGGGACACGTGAATATGGCATTCTCTCAGTCCAACCCTCCT
TCGGAGTTGCACAAGGTCCACGGATCCAGAAACAAGCCCACCAGCTTGTGGAACCCAACGTACGGCTCCT
GGTTTACAGAGAAACCCACCAAAAAGAATAATCCTATAGCAAAGAAGGAGCCACACGACAGGGGTAACCT
GGGGCTGGAGGGAAGCTGTACTGTCCCACCTAACGTTGCAACTGGGAGACTTCCGGGGGCCTCACTGCTC
CTAGAGCCCTCTTCGCTGACTGCCAATATGAAGGAGGTACCTCTGTTCAGGCTACGTCACTTCCCTTGTG
GGAATGTCAATTACGGCTACCAGCAACAGGGCTTGCCCTTAGAAGCCGCTACTGCCCCTGGAGCTGGTCA
TTACGAGGATACCATTCTGAAAAGCAAGAATAGCATGAACCAGCCTGGGCCCTGACACCCAACTTTTCTA
TACAAAGTGGTTGATATCCAGCACAGTGGCGGCCGCTCGAGTCTAGAGGGCCCGCGGTTCGAAGGTAAGC
CTATCCCTAACCCTCTCCTCGGTCTCGATTCTACGCGTACCGGTTAGTAATGAGATCCCTCCCCCCCCCC
TAACGTTACTGGCCGAAGCCGCTTGGAATAAGGCCGGTGTGCGTTTGTCTATATGTTATTTTCCACCATA
TTGCCGTCTTTTGGCAATGTGAGGGCCCGGAAACCTGGCCCTGTCTTCTTGACGAGCATTCCTAGGGGTC
TTTCCCCTCTCGCCAAAGGAATGCAAGGTCTGTTGAATGTCGTGAAGGAAGCAGTTCCTCTGGAAGCTTC
TTGAAGACAAACAACGTCTGTAGCGACCCTTTGCAGGCAGCGGAACCCCCCACCTGGCGACAGGTGCCTC
TGCGGCCAAAAGCCACGTGTATAAGATACACCTGCAAAGGCGGCACAACCCCAGTGCCACGTTGTGAGTT
GGATAGTTGTGGAAAGAGTCAAATGGCTCTCCTCAAGCGTATTCAACAAGGGGCTGAAGGATGCCCAGAA
GGTACCCCATTGTATGGGATCTGATCTGGGGCCTCGGTGCACATGCTTTACATGTGTTTAGTCGAGGTTA
AAAAAACGTCTAGGCCCCCCGAACCACGGGGACGTGGTTTTCCTTTGAAAAACACGATGATAATATGGCC
ACACATATGACCGAGTACAAGCCCACGGTGCGCCTCGCCACCCGCGACGACGTCCCCAGGGCCGTACGCA
CCCTCGCCGCCGCGTTCGCCGACTACCCCGCCACGCGCCACACCGTCGATCCGGACCGCCACATCGAGCG
GGTCACCGAGCTGCAAGAACTCTTCCTCACGCGCGTCGGGCTCGACATCGGCAAGGTGTGGGTCGCGGAC
GACGGCGCCGCGGTGGCGGTCTGGACCACGCCGGAGAGCGTCGAAGCGGGGGCGGTGTTCGCCGAGATCG
GCCCGCGCATGGCCGAGTTGAGCGGTTCCCGGCTGGCCGCGCAGCAACAGATGGAAGGCCTCCTGGCGCC
GCACCGGCCCAAGGAGCCCGCGTGGTTCCTGGCCACCGTCGGCGTCTCGCCCGACCACCAGGGCAAGGGT
CTGGGCAGCGCCGTCGTGCTCCCCGGAGTGGAGGCGGCCGAGCGCGCCGGGGTGCCCGCCTTCCTGGAGA
CCTCCGCGCCCCGCAACCTCCCCTTCTACGAGCGGCTCGGCTTCACCGTCACCGCCGACGTCGAGGTGCC
CGAAGGACCGCGCACCTGGTGCATGACCCGCAAGCCCGGTGCCTAAATCGATAGATCCTAATCAACCTCT
GGATTACAAAATTTGTGAAAGATTGACTGGTATTCTTAACTATGTTGCTCCTTTTACGCTATGTGGATAC
GCTGCTTTAATGCCTTTGTATCATGCTATTGCTTCCCGTATGGCTTTCATTTTCTCCTCCTTGTATAAAT
CCTGGTTGCTGTCTCTTTATGAGGAGTTGTGGCCCGTTGTCAGGCAACGTGGCGTGGTGTGCACTGTGTT
TGCTGACGCAACCCCCACTGGTTGGGGCATTGCCACCACCTGTCAGCTCCTTTCCGGGACTTTCGCTTTC
CCCCTCCCTATTGCCACGGCGGAACTCATCGCCGCCTGCCTTGCCCGCTGCTGGACAGGGGCTCGGCTGT
TGGGCACTGACAATTCCGTGGTGTTGTCGGGGAAATCATCGTCCTTTCCTTGGCTGCTCGCCTGTGTTGC
CACCTGGATTCTGCGCGGGACGTCCTTCTGCTACGTCCCTTCGGCCCTCAATCCAGCGGACCTTCCTTCC
CGCGGCCTGCTGCCGGCTCTGCGGCCTCTTCCGCGTCTTCGCCTTCGCCCTCAGACGAGTCGGATCTCCC
TTTGGGCCGCCTCCCCGCCTGAGATCCTTTAAGACCAATGACTTACAAGGCAGCTGTAGATCTTAGCCAC
TTTTTAAAAGAAAAGGGGGGACTGGAAGGGCTAATTCACTCCCAACGAAGACAAGATCTGCTTTTTGCTT
GTACTGGGTCTCTCTGGTTAGACCAGATCTGAGCCTGGGAGCTCTCTGGCTAACTAGGGAACCCACTGCT
TAAGCCTCAATAAAGCTTGCCTTGAGTGCTTCAAGTAGTGTGTGCCCGTCTGTTGTGTGACTCTGGTAAC
TAGAGATCCCTCAGACCCTTTTAGTCAGTGTGGAAAATCTCTAGCAGTAGTAGTTCATGTCATCTTATTA
TTCAGTATTTATAACTTGCAAAGAAATGAATATCAGAGAGTGAGAGGCCCGGGTTAATTAAGGAAAGGGC
TAGATCATTCTTGAAGACGAAAGGGCCTCGTGATACGCCTATTTTTATAGGTTAATGTCATGATAATAAT
GGTTTCTTAGACGTCAGGTGGCACTTTTCGGGGAAATGTGCGCGGAACCCCTATTTGTTTATTTTTCTAA
ATACATTCAAATATGTATCCGCTCATGAGACAATAACCCTGATAAATGCTTCAATAATATTGAAAAAGGA
AGAGTATGAGTATTCAACATTTCCGTGTCGCCCTTATTCCCTTTTTTGCGGCATTTTGCCTTCCTGTTTT
TGCTCACCCAGAAACGCTGGTGAAAGTAAAAGATGCTGAAGATCAGTTGGGTGCACGAGTGGGTTACATC
GAACTGGATCTCAACAGCGGTAAGATCCTTGAGAGTTTTCGCCCCGAAGAACGTTTTCCAATGATGAGCA
CTTTTAAAGTTCTGCTATGTGGCGCGGTATTATCCCGTGTTGACGCCGGGCAAGAGCAACTCGGTCGCCG
CATACACTATTCTCAGAATGACTTGGTTGAGTACTCACCAGTCACAGAAAAGCATCTTACGGATGGCATG
ACAGTAAGAGAATTATGCAGTGCTGCCATAACCATGAGTGATAACACTGCGGCCAACTTACTTCTGACAA
CGATCGGAGGACCGAAGGAGCTAACCGCTTTTTTGCACAACATGGGGGATCATGTAACTCGCCTTGATCG
TTGGGAACCGGAGCTGAATGAAGCCATACCAAACGACGAGCGTGACACCACGATGCCTGTAGCAATGGCA
ACAACGTTGCGCAAACTATTAACTGGCGAACTACTTACTCTAGCTTCCCGGCAACAATTAATAGACTGGA
TGGAGGCGGATAAAGTTGCAGGACCACTTCTGCGCTCGGCCCTTCCGGCTGGCTGGTTTATTGCTGATAA
ATCTGGAGCCGGTGAGCGTGGGTCTCGCGGTATCATTGCAGCACTGGGGCCAGATGGTAAGCCCTCCCGT
ATCGTAGTTATCTACACGACGGGGAGTCAGGCAACTATGGATGAACGAAATAGACAGATCGCTGAGATAG
GTGCCTCACTGATTAAGCATTGGTAACTGTCAGACCAAGTTTACTCATATATACTTTAGATTGATTTAAA
ACTTCATTTTTAATTTAAAAGGATCTAGGTGAAGATCCTTTTTGATAATCTCATGACCAAAATCCCTTAA
CGTGAGTTTTCGTTCCACTGAGCGTCAGACCCCGTAGAAAAGATCAAAGGATCTTCTTGAGATCCTTTTT
TTCTGCGCGTAATCTGCTGCTTGCAAACAAAAAAACCACCGCTACCAGCGGTGGTTTGTTTGCCGGATCA
AGAGCTACCAACTCTTTTTCCGAAGGTAACTGGCTTCAGCAGAGCGCAGATACCAAATACTGTTCTTCTA
GTGTAGCCGTAGTTAGGCCACCACTTCAAGAACTCTGTAGCACCGCCTACATACCTCGCTCTGCTAATCC
TGTTACCAGTGGCTGCTGCCAGTGGCGATAAGTCGTGTCTTACCGGGTTGGACTCAAGACGATAGTTACC
GGATAAGGCGCAGCGGTCGGGCTGAACGGGGGGTTCGTGCACACAGCCCAGCTTGGAGCGAACGACCTAC
ACCGAACTGAGATACCTACAGCGTGAGCTATGAGAAAGCGCCACGCTTCCCGAAGGGAGAAAGGCGGACA
GGTATCCGGTAAGCGGCAGGGTCGGAACAGGAGAGCGCACGAGGGAGCTTCCAGGGGGAAACGCCTGGTA
TCTTTATAGTCCTGTCGGGTTTCGCCACCTCTGACTTGAGCGTCGATTTTTGTGATGCTCGTCAGGGGGG
CGGAGCCTATGGAAAAACGCCAGCAACGCGGCCTTTTTACGGTTCCTGGCCTTTTGCTGGCCTTTTGCTC
ACATGTTCTTTCCTGCGTTATCCCCTGATTCTGTGGATAACCGTATTACCGCCTTTGAGTGAGCTGATAC
CGCTCGCCGCAGCCGAACGACCGAGCGCAGCGAGTCAGTGAGCGAGGAAGCGGAAGAGCGCCCAATACGC
AAACCGCCTCTCCCCGCGCGTTGGCCGATTCATTAATGCAGCAAGCTCATGGCTGACTAATTTTTTTTAT
TTATGCAGAGGCCGAGGCCGCCTCGGCCTCTGAGCTATTCCAGAAGTAGTGAGGAGGCTTTTTTGGAGGC
CTAGGCTTTTGCAAAAAGCTCCCCGTGGCACGACAGGTTTCCCGACTGGAAAGCGGGCAGTGAGCGCAAC
GCAATTAATGTGAGTTAGCTCACTCATTAGGCACCCCAGGCTTTACACTTTATGCTTCCGGCTCGTATGT
TGTGTGGAATTGTGAGCGGATAACAATTTCACACAGGAAACAGCTATGACATGATTACGAATTTCACAAA
TAAAGCATTTTTTTCACTGCATTCTAGTTGTGGTTTGTCCAAACTCATCAATGTATCTTATCATGTCTGG
ATCAACTGGATAACTCAAGCTAACCAAAATCATCCCAAACTTCCCACCCCATACCCTATTACCACTGCCA
ATTACCTGTGGTTTCATTTACTCTAAACCTGTGATTCCTCTGAATTATTTTCATTTTAAAGAAATTGTAT
TTGTTAAATATGTACTACAAACTTAGTAGT
