>Addgene plasmid #116825 | pHAGE-KCNQ5__ALK | depositor partial sequence | sequence record 219701 | insert
ATGCCCCGCCACCACGCGGGAGGAGAGGAGGGCGGCGCCGCCGGGCTCTGGGTGAAGAGCGGCGCAGCGG
CGGCGGCGGCGGGCGGGGGGCGCTTGGGCAGCGGCATGAAGGATGTGGAGTCGGGCCGGGGCAGGGTGCT
GCTGAACTCGGCAGCCGCCAGGGGCGACGGCCTGCTACTGCTGGGCACCCGCGCGGCCACGCTTGGTGGC
GGCGGCGGTGGCCTGAGGGAGAGCCGCCGGGGCAAGCAGGGGGCCCGGATGAGCCTGCTGGGGAAGCCGC
TCTCTTACACGAGTAGCCAGAGCTGCCGGCGCAACGTCAAGTACCGGCGGGTGCAGAACTACCTGTACAA
CGTGCTGGAGAGACCCCGCGGCTGGGCGTTCATCTACCACGCTTTCGTTCCCAGCTTTCTTGTACAAAGT
GGTTCGTTCTGGCTGCAGATGGTCGCATGGTGGGGACAAGGATCCAGAGCCATCGTGGCTTTTGACAATA
TCTCCATCAGCCTGGACTGCTACCTCACCATTAGCGGAGAGGACAAGATCCTGCAGAATACAGCACCCAA
ATCAAGAAACCTGTTTGAGAGAAACCCAAACAAGGAGCTGAAACCCGGGGAAAATTCACCAAGACAGACC
CCCATCTTTGACCCTACAGTTCATTGGCTGTTCACCACATGTGGGGCCAGCGGGCCCCATGGCCCCACCC
AGGCACAGTGCAACAACGCCTACCAGAACTCCAACCTGAGCGTGGAGGTGGGGAGCGAGGGCCCCCTGAA
AGGCATCCAGATCTGGAAGGTGCCAGCCACCGACACCTACAGCATCTCGGGCTACGGAGCTGCTGGCGGG
AAAGGCGGGAAGAACACCATGATGCGGTCCCACGGCGTGTCTGTGCTGGGCATCTTCAACCTGGAGAAGG
ATGACATGCTGTACATCCTGGTTGGGCAGCAGGGAGAGGACGCCTGCCCCAGTACAAACCAGTTAATCCA
GAAAGTCTGCATTGGAGAGAACAATGTGATAGAAGAAGAAATCCGTGTGAACAGAAGCGTGCATGAGTGG
GCAGGAGGCGGAGGAGGAGGGGGTGGAGCCACCTACGTATTTAAGATGAAGGATGGAGTGCCGGTGCCCC
TGATCATTGCAGCCGGAGGTGGTGGCAGGGCCTACGGGGCCAAGACAGACACGTTCCACCCAGAGAGACT
GGAGAATAACTCCTCGGTTCTAGGGCTAAACGGCAATTCCGGAGCCGCAGGTGGTGGAGGTGGCTGGAAT
GATAACACTTCCTTGCTCTGGGCCGGAAAATCTTTGCAGGAGGGTGCCACCGGAGGACATTCCTGCCCCC
AGGCCATGAAGAAGTGGGGGTGGGAGACAAGAGGGGGTTTCGGAGGGGGTGGAGGGGGGTGCTCCTCAGG
TGGAGGAGGCGGAGGATATATAGGCGGCAATGCAGCCTCAAACAATGACCCCGAAATGGATGGGGAAGAT
GGGGTTTCCTTCATCAGTCCACTGGGCATCCTGTACACCCCAGCTTTAAAAGTGATGGAAGGCCACGGGG
AAGTGAATATTAAGCATTATCTAAACTGCAGTCACTGTGAGGTAGACGAATGTCACATGGACCCTGAAAG
CCACAAGGTCATCTGCTTCTGTGACCACGGGACGGTGCTGGCTGAGGATGGCGTCTCCTGCATTGTGTCA
CCCACCCCGGAGCCACACCTGCCACTCTCGCTGATCCTCTCTGTGGTGACCTCTGCCCTCGTGGCCGCCC
TGGTCCTGGCTTTCTCCGGCATCATGATTGTGTACCGCCGGAAGCACCAGGAGCTGCAAGCCATGCAGAT
GGAGCTGCAGAGCCCTGAGTACAAGCTGAGCAAGCTCCGCACCTCGACCATCATGACCGACTACAACCCC
AACTACTGCTTTGCTGGCAAGACCTCCTCCATCAGTGACCTGAAGGAGGTGCCGCGGAAAAACATCACCC
TCATTCGGGGTCTGGGCCATGGCGCCTTTGGGGAGGTGTATGAAGGCCAGGTGTCCGGAATGCCCAACGA
CCCAAGCCCCCTGCAAGTGGCTGTGAAGACGCTGCCTGAAGTGTGCTCTGAACAGGACGAACTGGATTTC
CTCATGGAAGCCCTGATCATCAGCAAATTCAACCACCAGAACATTGTTCGCTGCATTGGGGTGAGCCTGC
AATCCCTGCCCCGGTTCATCCTGCTGGAGCTCATGGCGGGGGGAGACCTCAAGTCCTTCCTCCGAGAGAC
CCGCCCTCGCCCGAGCCAGCCCTCCTCCCTGGCCATGCTGGACCTTCTGCACGTGGCTCGGGACATTGCC
TGTGGCTGTCAGTATTTGGAGGAAAACCACTTCATCCACCGAGACATTGCTGCCAGAAACTGCCTCTTGA
CCTGTCCAGGCCCTGGAAGAGTGGCCAAGATTGGAGACTTCGGGATGGCCCGAGACATCTACAGGGCGAG
CTACTATAGAAAGGGAGGCTGTGCCATGCTGCCAGTTAAGTGGATGCCCCCAGAGGCCTTCATGGAAGGA
ATATTCACTTCTAAAACAGACACATGGTCCTTTGGAGTGCTGCTATGGGAAATCTTTTCTCTTGGATATA
TGCCATACCCCAGCAAAAGCAACCAGGAAGTTCTGGAGTTTGTCACCAGTGGAGGCCGGATGGACCCACC
CAAGAACTGCCCTGGGCCTGTATACCGGATAATGACTCAGTGCTGGCAACATCAGCCTGAAGACAGGCCC
AACTTTGCCATCATTTTGGAGAGGATTGAATACTGCACCCAGGACCCGGATGTAATCAACACCGCTTTGC
CGATAGAATATGGTCCACTTGTGGAAGAGGAAGAGAAAGTGCCTGTGAGGCCCAAGGACCCTGAGGGGGT
TCCTCCTCTCCTGGTCTCTCAACAGGCAAAACGGGAGGAGGAGCGCAGCCCAGCTGCCCCACCACCTCTG
CCTACCACCTCCTCTGGCAAGGCTGCAAAGAAACCCACAGCTGCAGAGATCTCTGTTCGAGTCCCTAGAG
GGCCGGCCGTGGAAGGGGGACACGTGAATATGGCATTCTCTCAGTCCAACCCTCCTTCGGAGTTGCACAA
GGTCCACGGATCCAGAAACAAGCCCACCAGCTTGTGGAACCCAACGTACGGCTCCTGGTTTACAGAGAAA
CCCACCAAAAAGAATAATCCTATAGCAAAGAAGGAGCCACACGACAGGGGTAACCTGGGGCTGGAGGGAA
GCTGTACTGTCCCACCTAACGTTGCAACTGGGAGACTTCCGGGGGCCTCACTGCTCCTAGAGCCCTCTTC
GCTGACTGCCAATATGAAGGAGGTACCTCTGTTCAGGCTACGTCACTTCCCTTGTGGGAATGTCAATTAC
GGCTACCAGCAACAGGGCTTGCCCTTAGAAGCCGCTACTGCCCCTGGAGCTGGTCATTACGAGGATACCA
TTCTGAAAAGCAAGAATAGCATGAACCAGCCTGGGCCCTGA
